>Addgene plasmid #227456 | pk335-CARGO-3mer-PrPro | addgene full sequence | sequence record 452313 | Addgene NGS Result
TTGAGATCCTTTTTTTCTGCGCGTAATCTGCTGCTTGCAAACAAAAAAACCACCGCTACCAGCGGTGGTT
TGTTTGCCGGATCAAGAGCTACCAACTCTTTTTCCGAAGGTAACTGGCTTCAGCAGAGCGCAGATACCAA
ATACTGTTCTTCTAGTGTAGCCGTAGTTAGGCCACCACTTCAAGAACTCTGTAGCACCGCCTACATACCT
CGCTCTGCTAATCCTGTTACCAGTGGCTGCTGCCAGTGGCGATAAGTCGTGTCTTACCGGGTTGGACTCA
AGACGATAGTTACCGGATAAGGCGCAGCGGTCGGGCTGAACGGGGGGTTCGTGCACACAGCCCAGCTTGG
AGCGAACGACCTACACCGAACTGAGATACCTACAGCGTGAGCTATGAGAAAGCGCCACGCTTCCCGAAGG
GAGAAAGGCGGACAGGTATCCGGTAAGCGGCAGGGTCGGAACAGGAGAGCGCACGAGGGAGCTTCCAGGG
GGAAACGCCTGGTATCTTTATAGTCCTGTCGGGTTTCGCCACCTCTGACTTGAGCGTCGATTTTTGTGAT
GCTCGTCAGGGGGGCGGAGCCTATGGAAAAACGCCAGCAACGCGGCCTTTTTACGGTTCCTGGCCTTTTG
CTGGCCTTTTGCTCACATGTGTTTAAGAGCTATGCTGGAAACAGCATAGCAAGTTTAAATAAGGCTAGTC
CGTTATCAACTTGAAAAAGTGGCACCGAGTCGGTGCTTTTTTTCTCGAGTACTAGGATCCATTAGGCTTT
CCCATGATTCCTTCATATTTGCATATACGATACAAGGCTGTTAGAGAGATAATTGGAATTAATTTGACTG
TAAACACAAAGATATTAGTACAAAATACGTGACGTAGAAAGTAATAATTTCTTGGGTAGTTTGCAGTTTT
AAAATTATGTTTTAAAATGGACTATCATATGCTTACCGTAACTTGAAAGTATTTCGATTTCTTGGCTTTA
TATATCTTGTGGAAAGGACGAAACACCGGCGGGCAGTCCAGAAAAACCGTTTAAGAGCTATGCTGGAAAC
AGCATAGCAAGTTTAAATAAGGCTAGTCCGTTATCAACTTGAAAAAGTGGCACCGAGTCGGTGCTTTTTT
TCTCGAGTACTAGGATCCATTAGGCTTTCCCATGATTCCTTCATATTTGCATATACGATACAAGGCTGTT
AGAGAGATAATTGGAATTAATTTGACTGTAAACACAAAGATATTAGTACAAAATACGTGACGTAGAAAGT
AATAATTTCTTGGGTAGTTTGCAGTTTTAAAATTATGTTTTAAAATGGACTATCATATGCTTACCGTAAC
TTGAAAGTATTTCGATTTCTTGGCTTTATATATCTTGTGGAAAGGACGAAACACCGCCCTTTAACTCTTG
CCGGTCGTTTAAGAGCTATGCTGGAAACAGCATAGCAAGTTTAAATAAGGCTAGTCCGTTATCAACTTGA
AAAAGTGGCACCGAGTCGGTGCTTTTTTTCTCGAGTACTAGGATCCATTAGGCTTTCCCATGATTCCTTC
ATATTTGCATATACGATACAAGGCTGTTAGAGAGATAATTGGAATTAATTTGACTGTAAACACAAAGATA
TTAGTACAAAATACGTGACGTAGAAAGTAATAATTTCTTGGGTAGTTTGCAGTTTTAAAATTATGTTTTA
AAATGGACTATCATATGCTTACCGTAACTTGAAAGTATTTCGATTTCTTGGCTTTATATATCTTGTGGAA
AGGACGAAACACCGGTGGGCTGTCACGCGTCATTGTTTAAGAGCTATGCTGGAAACAGCATAGCAAGTTT
AAATAAGGCTAGTCCGTTATCAACTTGAAAAAGTGGCACCGAGTCGGTGCTTTTTTTCTCGAGTACTAGG
ATCCATTAGGCTTTCCCATGATTCCTTCATATTTGCATATACGATACAAGGCTGTTAGAGAGATAATTGG
AATTAATTTGACTGTAAACACAAAGATATTAGTACAAAATACGTGACGTAGAAAGTAATAATTTCTTGGG
TAGTTTGCAGTTTTAAAATTATGTTTTAAAATGGACTATCATATGCTTACCGTAACTTGAAAGTATTTCG
ATTTCTTGGCTTTATATATCTTGTGGAAAGGACGAAACACCGTTTTTTTTCTAGAGGTACCCGTTACATA
ACTTACGGTAAATGGCCCGCCTGGCTGACCGCCCAACGACCCCCGCCCATTGACGTCAATAGTAACGCCA
ATAGGGACTTTCCATTGACGTCAATGGGTGGAGTATTTACGGTAAACTGCCCACTTGGCAGTACATCAAG
TGTATCATATGCCAAGTACGCCCCCTATTGACGTCAATGACGGTAAATGGCCCGCCTGGCATTGTGCCCA
GTACATGACCTTATGGGACTTTCCTACTTGGCAGTACATCTACGTATTAGTCATCGCTATTACCATGGTC
GAGGTGAGCCCCACGTTCTGCTTCACTCTCCCCATCTCCCCCCCCTCCCCACCCCCAATTTTGTATTTAT
TTATTTTTTAATTATTTTGTGCAGCGATGGGGGCGGGGGGGGGGGGGGGGGGCGCGCGCSAGGGGGGGGG
GGGGGGGGSGAGGGGSGGGGSGGGGSGAGGSGGAGAGGTGCGGCGGCAGCCAATCAGAGCGGCGCGCTCC
GAAAGTTTCCTTTTATGGCGAGGCGGCGGCGGCGGCGGCCCTATAAAAAGCGAAGCGCGCGGCGGGCGGG
AGTCGCTGCGCGCTGCCTTCGCCCCGTGCCCCGCTCCGCCGCCGCCTCGCGCCGCCCGCCCCGGCTCTGA
CTGACCGCGTTACTCCCACAGGTGAGCGGGCGGGACGGCCCTTCTCCTCCGGGCTGTAATTAGCTGAGCA
AGAGGTAAGGGTTTAAGGGATGGTTGGTTGGTGGGGTATTAATGTTTAATTACCTGGAGCACCTGCCTGA
AATCACTTTTTTTCAGGTTGGACCGGTGCCACCATGAGCGAGCTGATTAAGGAGAACATGCACATGAAGC
TGTACATGGAGGGCACCGTGGACAACCATCACTTCAAGTGCACATCCGAGGGCGAAGGCAAGCCCTACGA
GGGCACCCAGACCATGAGAATCAAGGTGGTCGAGGGCGGCCCTCTCCCCTTCGCCTTCGACATCCTGGCT
ACTAGCTTCCTCTACGGCAGCAAGACCTTCATCAACCACACCCAGGGCATCCCCGACTTCTTCAAGCAGT
CCTTCCCTGAGGGCTTCACATGGGAGAGAGTCACCACATACGATGACGGGGGCGTGCTGACCGCTACCCA
GGACACCAGCCTCCAGGACGGCTGCCTCATCTACAACGTCAAGATCAGAGGGGTGAACTTCACATCCAAC
GGCCCTGTGATGCAGAAGAAAACACTCGGCTGGGAGGCCTTCACCGAGACGCTGTACCCCGCTGACGGCG
GCCTGGAAGGCAGAAACGACATGGCCCTGAAGCTCGTGGGCGGGAGCCATCTGATCGCAAACATCAAGAC
CACATATAGATCCAAGAAACCCGCTAAGAACCTCAAGATGCCTGGCGTCTACTATGTGGACTACAGACTG
GAAAGAATCAAGGAGGCCAACAACGAAACCTACGTCGAGCAGCACGAGGTGGCAGTGGCCAGATACTGCG
ACCTCCCTAGCAAACTGGGGCACAAGCTTAATTAAGAATTCCTAGAGCTCGCTGATCAGCCTCGACTGTG
CCTTCTAGTTGCCAGCCATCTGTTGTTTGCCCCTCCCCCGTGCCTTCCTTGACCCTGGAAGGTGCCACTC
CCACTGTCCTTTCCTAATAAAATGAGGAAATTGCATCGCATTGTCTGAGTAGGTGTCATTCTATTCTGGG
GGGTGGGGTGGGGCAGGACAGCAAGGGGGAGGATTGGGAAGAGAATAGCAGGCATGCTGGGGAGCTCTCG
AAGCCGCGGTGCGGGTGCCAGGGCGTGCCCTTGGGCTCCCCGGGCGCGTACTCCACCTCACCCATCGCAG
GAACCCCTAGTGATGGAGTTGGCCACTCCCTCTCTGCGCGCTCGCTCGCTCACTGAGGCCGGGCGACCAA
AGGTCGCCCGACGCCCGGGCTTTGCCCGGGCGGCCTCAGTGAGCGAGCGAGCGCGCAGCTGCCTGCAGGG
GCGCCTGATGCGGTATTTTCTCCTTACGCATCTGTGCGGTATTTCACACCGCATA
[95 nt withheld, positions 4186-4280]
T
[46 nt withheld, positions 4282-4327]
C
[141 nt withheld, positions 4329-4469]
CCTTTGACGTTGGAGTCCACGTTCTTT
[37 nt withheld, positions 4497-4533]
ACTCTATCTCGGGCTATTCTTTTGATTTATAAGGGATTTTGCCGATTTCGGTCTATTGGTTAAAAAATGA
GCTGATTTAACAAAAATTTAACGCGAATTTTAACAAAATATTAACGTTTACAATTTTATGGTGCACTCTC
AGTACAATCTGCTCTGATGCCGCATAGTGCTTTTCCCAAGGCAGTCTGGAGCATGCGCTTTAGCAGCCCC
GCTGGGCACTTGGCGCTACACAAGTGGCCTCTGGCCTCGCACACATTCCACATCCACCGGTAGGCGCCAA
CCGGCTCCGTTCTTTGGTGGCCCCTTCGCGCCACCTTCTACTCCTCCCCTAGTCAGGAAGTTCCCCCCCG
CCCCGCAGCTCGCGTCGTGCAGGACGTGACAAATGGAAGTAGCACGTCTCACTAGTCTCGTGCAGATGGA
CAGCACCGCTGAGCAATGGAAGCGGGTAGGCCTTTGGGGCAGCGGCCAATAGCAGCTTTGCTCCTTCGCT
TTCTGGGCTCAGAGGCTGGGAAGGGGTGGGTCCGGGGGCGGGCTCAGGGGCGGGCTCAGGGGCGGGGCGG
GCGCCCGAAGGTCCTCCGGAGGCCCGGCATTCTGCACGCTTCAAAAGCGCACGTCTGCCGCGCTGTTCTC
CTCTTCCTCATCTCCGGGCCTTTCGACCGATCATCAAGCTGCACGTGTTGACAATTAATCATCGGCATAG
TATATCGGCATAGTATAATACGACTCACTATAGGAGGGCCACCATGGGATCGGCCATTGAACAAGATGGA
TTGCACGCAGGTTCTCCGGCCGCTTGGGTGGAGAGGCTATTCGGCTATGACTGGGCACAACAGACAATCG
GCTGCTCTGATGCCGCCGTGTTCCGGCTGTCAGCGCAGGGGCGCCCGGTTCTTTTTGTCAAGACCGACCT
GTCCGGTGCCCTGAATGAACTGCAGGACGAGGCAGCGCGGCTATCGTGGCTGGCCACGACGGGCGTTCCT
TGCGCAGCTGTGCTCGACGTTGTCACTGAAGCGGGAAGGGACTGGCTGCTATTGGGCGAAGTGCCGGGGC
AGGATCTCCTGTCATCTCACCTTGCTCCTGCCGAGAAAGTATCCATCATGGCTGATGCAATGCGGCGGCT
GCATACGCTTGATCCGGCTACCTGCCCATTCGACCACCAAGCGAAACATCGCATCGAGCGAGCACGTACT
CGGATGGAAGCCGGTCTTGTCGATCAGGATGATCTGGACGAAGAGCATCAGGGGCTCGCGCCAGCCGAAC
TGTTCGCCAGGCTCAAGGCGCGCATGCCCGACGGCGAGGATCTCGTCGTGACCCATGGCGATGCCTGCTT
GCCGAATATCATGGTGGAAAATGGCCGCTTTTCTGGATTCATCGACTGTGGCCGGCTGGGTGTGGCGGAC
CGCTATCAGGACATAGCGTTGGCTACCCGTGATATTGCTGAAGAGCTTGGCGGCGAATGGGCTGACCGCT
TCCTCGTGCTTTACGGTATCGCCGCTCCCGATTCGCAGCGCATCGCCTTCTATCGCCTTCTTGACGAGTT
CTTCTGATCGAGAAATTGATGATCTATTAAACAATAAAGACGTCCACATGGAAGTGCAAACTATTAACTG
GCGAACTACTTACTCTAGCTTCCCGGCAACAATTAATAGACTGGATGGAGGCGGATAAAGTTGCAGGACC
ACTTCTGCGCTCGGCCCTTCCGGCTGGCTGGTTTATTGCTGATAAATCTGGAGCCGGTGAGCGTGGAAGC
CGCGGTATCATTGCAGCACTGGGGCCAGATGGTAAGCCCTCCCGTATCGTAGTTATCTACACGACGGGGA
GTCAGGCAACTATGGATGAACGAAATAGACAGATCGCTGAGATAGGTGCCTCACTGATTAAGCATTGGTA
ACTGTCAGACCAAGTTTACTCATATATACTTTAGATTGATTTAAAACTTCATTTTTAATTTAAAAGGATC
TAGGTGAAGATCCTTTTTGATAATCTCATGACCAAAATCCCTTAACGTGAGTTTTCGTTCCACTGAGCGT
CAGACCCCGTAGAAAAGATCAAAGGATCTTC
Features (pLannotate 1.2.2; 24 found; start..end, strand, type, name):
      1..589     +  rep_origin     ori: high-copy-number ColE1/pMB1/pBR322/pUC origin of replication
    669..736     +  misc_RNA       tracrRNA (fragment): trans-activating CRISPR RNA for the Streptococcus pyogenes CRISPR/Cas9 system
    768..999     +  promoter       U6 promoter: RNA polymerase III promoter for human U6 snRNA
   1047..1114    +  misc_RNA       tracrRNA (fragment): trans-activating CRISPR RNA for the Streptococcus pyogenes CRISPR/Cas9 system
   1146..1377    +  promoter       U6 promoter: RNA polymerase III promoter for human U6 snRNA
   1425..1492    +  misc_RNA       tracrRNA (fragment): trans-activating CRISPR RNA for the Streptococcus pyogenes CRISPR/Cas9 system
   1524..1755    +  promoter       U6 promoter: RNA polymerase III promoter for human U6 snRNA
   1803..1870    +  misc_RNA       tracrRNA (fragment): trans-activating CRISPR RNA for the Streptococcus pyogenes CRISPR/Cas9 system
   1902..2133    +  promoter       U6 promoter: RNA polymerase III promoter for human U6 snRNA
   2162..2447    +  enhancer       CMV enhancer: human cytomegalovirus immediate early enhancer; contains an 18-bp deletion relative to the standard CMV enhancer
   2449..2728    +  promoter       chicken β-actin promoter: No description available
   2729..2956    +  intron         hybrid intron: hybrid between chicken β-actin (CBA) and minute virus of mice (MMV) introns (Gray et al., 2011)
   2974..3675    +  CDS            TagBFP: monomeric blue fluorescent protein mammalian codon-optimized
   3706..3817    +  polyA_signal   bGH poly(A) signal: bovine growth hormone polyadenylation signal
   3917..3986    +  protein_bind   attB: attB site for the φC31 integrase (Groth et al., 2000) phage φC31 integrase
   3989..4129    +  repeat_region  AAV2 ITR: inverted terminal repeat of adeno-associated virus serotype 2 inverted
   4134..4185    -  misc_feature   bom (fragment): basis of mobility region from pBR322
   4204..4659    +  rep_origin     f1 ori (sequence partly withheld): f1 bacteriophage origin of replication; arrow indicates direction of (+) strand synthesis
   4660..4701    -  misc_feature   bom (fragment): basis of mobility region from pBR322
   4702..5188    +  promoter       PGK promoter: mouse phosphoglycerate kinase 1 promoter
   5210..5257    +  promoter       EM7 promoter: synthetic bacterial promoter&nbsp
   5277..6080    +  CDS            NeoR/KanR: aminoglycoside phosphotransferase from Tn5; aph(3')-II (or nptII); confers resistance to neomycin, kanamycin, and G418 (Geneticin®)
   6084..6120    +  polyA_signal   PGK poly(A) signal (fragment): mouse phosphoglycerate kinase 1 polyadenylation signal
   6129..6423    +  CDS            bla(M) (fragment): β-lactamase lacking the signal sequence; bla(M); allows cytosolic expression of β-lactamase
