[The description below was written by a language model from this plasmid's Addgene catalogue record and pLannotate feature annotations shown in this document.]
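Description:
pk335-CARGO-3mer-PrPro is a 6.6 kb mammalian CRISPR guide-expression plasmid built on the pk335-BFP backbone. It carries a tandem array of three guide RNAs that direct Streptococcus pyogenes Cas9 or dCas9 to a region at or upstream of the Prdm8 promoter, within the mouse Prdm8-Fgf5 locus. The plasmid encodes no Cas9 protein, so the nuclease or a dCas9 fusion must be supplied separately. The array region consists of repeated units in which a human U6 RNA polymerase III promoter alternates with an S. pyogenes guide scaffold, annotated as tracrRNA fragments, so each guide is transcribed independently. The feature table detects four U6 promoters and four scaffold fragments, whereas the catalogue lists three spacers. The first scaffold has no annotated U6 ahead of it and the last U6 has no annotated scaffold after it; the record does not explain this arrangement.

Downstream of the array, a CMV enhancer, chicken β-actin promoter and hybrid intron drive mammalian codon-optimised TagBFP, terminated by a bGH polyadenylation signal. This gives a blue fluorescent marker for identifying or sorting transfected cells. A dual-promoter cassette places the Tn5 NeoR/KanR gene under both the mouse PGK promoter and the bacterial EM7 promoter. It therefore provides G418 selection in mammalian cells and kanamycin selection in E. coli, where the plasmid replicates from a high-copy ColE1/pUC origin. Other annotated elements are a φC31 attB site, which could in principle support integrase-mediated genomic insertion, a single AAV2 ITR, an f1 origin and a β-lactamase fragment; the last three are probably backbone remnants. Multiplexed targeting of one locus in this way is typically used to concentrate dCas9 or dCas9 effectors there, and the associated work concerns long-range transcriptional regulation.
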