Addgene plasmid #227456: pk335-CARGO-3mer-PrPro
Purpose: 3-mer gRNA array targeting Sp dCas9/Cas9 to the Prdm8-Fgf5 locus
Depositing lab: Joanna Wysocka. Depositing organization: Stanford University. Publication: Long-range regulation of transcription scales with genomic distance in a gene-specific manner. Jensen CL, Chen LF, Swigut T, Crocker OJ, Yao D, Bassik MC, Ferrell JE Jr, Boettiger AN, Wysocka J. Mol Cell. 2025 Jan 16;85(2):347-361.e7. doi: 10.1016/j.molcel.2024.10.021. Epub 2024 Dec 2. PubMed 39626660.
Backbone
  Vector backbone: pk335-BFP
  Vector type: CRISPR
  Selectable markers: Neomycin (select with G418) ; TagBFP
Growth in bacteria
  Bacterial resistance: Kanamycin, 50 μg/mL
  Growth temperature: 37°C
  Growth strain: NEB Stable
  Copy number: High Copy
Gene/Insert
  Gene/Insert name: CARGO to Prdm8 promoter Upstream Prdm8 (alt name: CARGOPrPro)
  gRNA/shRNA sequence: GCGGGCAGTCCAGAAAAACC, CCCTTTAACTCTTGCCGGTC, GTGGGCTGTCACGCGTCATT
  Species: M. musculus (mouse), Synthetic
  Cloning method: Other
Terms and licenses: Academic/Nonprofit Terms; Industry Terms: Not Available to Industry
How to cite: pk335-CARGO-3mer-PrPro was a gift from Joanna Wysocka (Addgene plasmid # 227456 ; http://n2t.net/addgene:227456 ; RRID:Addgene_227456)
